>Addgene plasmid #111535 | hC73M-pEGFP-N1 | addgene full sequence | sequence record 211630 | Addgene NGS Result
GTGATGCGGTTTTGGCAGTACATCAATGGGCGTGGATAGCGGTTTGACTCACGGGGATTTCCAAGTCTCC
ACCCCATTGACGTCAATGGGAGTTTGTTTTGGCACCAAAATCAACGGGACTTTCCAAAATGTCGTAACAA
CTCCGCCCCATTGACGCAAATGGGCGGTAGGCGTGTACGGTGGGAGGTCTATATAAGCAGAGCTGGTTTA
GTGAACCGTCAGATCCGCTAGCGCTACCGGACTCAGATCTCGAGCTCAAGCTTCGAATTCAAATGCCGGC
GGGCATGACGAAGCATGGCTCCCGCTCCACCAGCTCGCTGCCGCCCGAGCCCATGGAGATCGTGCGCAGC
AAGGCGTGCTCTCGGCGGGTCCGCCTCAACGTCGGGGGGCTGGCGCACGAGGTACTCTGGCGTACCCTGG
ACCGCCTGCCCCGCACGCGGCTGGGCAAGCTCCGCGACTGCAACACGCACGACTCGCTGCTCGAGGTGAT
GGATGACTACAGCCTCGACGACAACGAGTACTTCTTTGACCGCCACCCGGGCGCCTTCACCTCCATCCTC
AACTTCTACCGCACTGGGCGACTGCACATGATGGAGGAGATGTGCGCGCTCAGCTTCAGCCAAGAGCTCG
ACTACTGGGGCATCGACGAGATCTACCCGGAGTCCTGCTGCCAGGCCCGCTACCACCAGAAGAAAGAGCA
GATGAACGAGGAGCTCAAGCGTGAGGCCGAGACCCTACGGGAGCGGGAAGGCGAGGAGTTCGATAACACG
TGCTGCGCAGAGAAGAGGAAAAAACTCTGGGACCTACTGGAGAAGCCCAATTCCTCTGTGGCTGCCAAGA
TCCTTGCCATAATTTCCATCATGTTCATCGTCCTCTCCACCATTGCCCTGTCCCTCAACACGCTGCCTGA
GCTACAGAGCCTCGATGAGTTCGGCCAGTCCACAGACAACCCCCAGCTGGCCCACGTGGAGGCCGTGTGC
ATCGCATGGTTCACCATGGAGTACCTGCTGAGGTTCCTCTCCTCGCCCAAGAAGTGGAAGTTCTTCAAGG
GCCCACTCAATGCCATTGACTTGTTGGCCATTCTGCCATACTATGTCACCATTTTCCTCACCGAATCCAA
CAAGAGCGTGCTGCAATTCCAGAATGTCCGCCGCGTGGTCCAGATCTTCCGCATCATGCGCATTCTCCGC
ATCCTTAAGCTTGCACGCCACTCCACTGGCCTCCAGTCTCTGGGCTTCACTTTGCGGAGGAGCTACAATG
AGTTGGGCTTGCTCATCCTCTTCCTTGCCATGGGCATTATGATCTTCTCCAGCCTTGTCTTCTTTGCTGA
GAAGGATGAGGACGACACCAAGTTCAAAAGCATCCCAGCCTCTTTCTGGTGGGCCACCATCACCATGACT
ACTGTTGGGTATGGAGACATCTACCCCAAGACTCTCCTGGGGAAAATTGTTGGGGGACTCTGCTGCATTG
CAGGAGTCCTGGTGATTGCTCTTCCCATCCCCATCATCGTCAATAACTTCTCTGAGTTCTATAAGGAGCA
GAAGAGACAGGAGAAAGCAATCAAACGGCGAGAGGCTCTGGAGAGAGCCAAGAGGAATGGCAGCATCGTA
TCCATGAACATGAAGGATGCTTTTGCCCGGAGCATTGAGATGATGGACATTGTGGTTGAGAAAAATGGGG
AGAATATGGGTAAGAAAGACAAAGTACAAGATAACCACTTGTCTCCTAACAAATGGAAATGGACAAAGAG
GACACTGTCTGAAACCAGCTCAAGTAAGTCCTTTGAAACCAAGGAACAGGGATCCCCTGAAAAAGCCAGA
TCGTCTTCTAGTCCTCAGCACCTGAACGTTCAGCAGTTGGAAGACATGTACAATAAGATGGCCAAGACCC
AATCCCAACCCATCCTCAATACCAAGGAGTCAGCAGCACAGAGCAAACCAAAGGAAGAACTTGAAATGGA
GAGTATCCCCAGCCCCGTAGCCCCTCTGCCCACTCGCACAGAAGGGGTCATTGACATGCGAAGTATGTCA
AGCATTGATAGTTTCATTAGCTGTGCCACAGACTTCCCTGAGGCCACCAGATTCTCCCACAGCCCTTTGA
CATCACTCCCCAGCAAGACTGGGGGCAGCACAGCCCCAGAAGTGGGCTGGCGGGGAGCTCTGGGTGCCAG
TGGTGGTAGGTTTGTGGAGGCCAACCCCAGCCCTGATGCCAGCCAGCACTCTAGTTTCTTCATCGAGAGC
CCCAAGAGTTCCATGAAAACTAACAACCCTTTGAAGCTCCGAGCACTTAAAGTCAACTTCATGGAGGGTG
ACCCCAGTCCACTCCTCCCCGTTCTAGGGATGTACCATGACCCTCTCAGGAACCGGGGGAGTGCTGCGGC
TGCTGTCGCTGGACTGGAGTGTGCCACGCTTTTGGACAAGGCTGTGCTGAGCCCAGAGTCCTCCATCTAC
ACCACAGCAAGTGCTAAGACACCCCCCCGGTCTCCTGAGAAACACACAGCAATAGCGTTCAACTTTGAGG
CGGGTGTCCACCAGTACATTGACGCAGACACAGATGATGAGGGACAGCTGCTCTACAGTGTGGACTCCAG
CCCCCCCAAAAGCCTCCCTGGGAGCACCAGTCCGAAGTTCAGCACGGGGACAAGATCGGAGAAAAACCAC
TTTGAAAGCTCCCCTTTACCCACCTCCCCTAAGTTCTTAAGGCAGAACTGTATTTACTCCACAGAAGCAT
TGACTGGAAAAGGCCCCAGTGGTCAGGAAAAGTGCAAACTTGAGAACCACATCTCCCCTGACGTCCGTGT
GTTGCCAGGGGGAGGAGCCCATGGAAGCACACGAGATCAGAGCATCACGGTACCGCGGGCCCGGGATCCA
CCGGTCGCCACCATGGTGAGCAAGGGCGAGGAGCTGTTCACCGGGGTGGTGCCCATCCTGGTCGAGCTGG
ACGGCGACGTAAACGGCCACAAGTTCAGCGTGTCCGGCGAGGGCGAGGGCGATGCCACCTACGGCAAGCT
GACCCTGAAGTTCATCTGCACCACCGGCAAGCTGCCCGTGCCCTGGCCCACCCTCGTGACCACCCTGACC
TACGGCGTGCAGTGCTTCAGCCGCTACCCCGACCACATGAAGCAGCACGACTTCTTCAAGTCCGCCATGC
CCGAAGGCTACGTCCAGGAGCGCACCATCTTCTTCAAGGACGACGGCAACTACAAGACCCGCGCCGAGGT
GAAGTTCGAGGGCGACACCCTGGTGAACCGCATCGAGCTGAAGGGCATCGACTTCAAGGAGGACGGCAAC
ATCCTGGGGCACAAGCTGGAGTACAACTACAACAGCCACAACGTCTATATCATGGCCGACAAGCAGAAGA
ACGGCATCAAGGTGAACTTCAAGATCCGCCACAACATCGAGGACGGCAGCGTGCAGCTCGCCGACCACTA
CCAGCAGAACACCCCCATCGGCGACGGCCCCGTGCTGCTGCCCGACAACCACTACCTGAGCACCCAGTCC
GCCCTGAGCAAAGACCCCAACGAGAAGCGCGATCACATGGTCCTGCTGGAGTTCGTGACCGCCGCCGGGA
TCACTCTCGGCATGGACGAGCTGTACAAGTAAAGCGGCCGCGACTCTAGATCATAATCAGCCATACCACA
TTTGTAGAGGTTTTACTTGCTTTAAAAAACCTCCCACACCTCCCCCTGAACCTGAAACATAAAATGAATG
CAATTGTTGTTGTTAACTTGTTTATTGCAGCTTATAATGGTTACAAATAAAGCAATAGCATCACAAATTT
CACAAATAAAGCATTTTTTTCACTGCATTCTAGTTGTGGTTTGTCCAAACTCATCAATGTATCTTAAGGC
GTAAATTGTAAGCGTTAATATTTTGTTAAAATTCGCGTTAAATTTTTGTTAAATCAGCTCATTTTTTAAC
CAATAGGCCGAAATCGGCAAAATCCCTTATAAATCAAAAGAATAGACCGAGATAGGGT
[37 nt withheld, positions 3979-4015]
AAAGAACGTGGACTCCAACGTCAAAGG
[49 nt withheld, positions 4043-4091]
T
[91 nt withheld, positions 4093-4183]
G
[124 nt withheld, positions 4185-4308]
CAGGTGGCACTTTTCGGGGAAATGTGCGCGGAACCCCTATTTGTTTATTTTTCTAAATACATTCAAATAT
GTATCCGCTCATGAGACAATAACCCTGATAAATGCTTCAATAATATTGAAAAAGGAAGAGTCCTGAGGCG
GAAAGAACCAGCTGTGGAATGTGTGTCAGTTAGGGTGTGGAAAGTCCCCAGGCTCCCCAGCAGGCAGAAG
TATGCAAAGCATGCATCTCAATTAGTCAGCAACCAGGTGTGGAAAGTCCCCAGGCTCCCCAGCAGGCAGA
AGTATGCAAAGCATGCATCTCAATTAGTCAGCAACCATAGTCCCGCCCCTAACTCCGCCCATCCCGCCCC
TAACTCCGCCCAGTTCCGCCCATTCTCCGCCCCATGGCTGACTAATTTTTTTTATTTATGCAGAGGCCGA
GGCCGCCTCGGCCTCTGAGCTATTCCAGAAGTAGTGAGGAGGCTTTTTTGGAGGCCTAGGCTTTTGCAAA
GATCGATCAAGAGACAGGATGAGGATCGTTTCGCATGATTGAACAAGATGGATTGCACGCAGGTTCTCCG
GCCGCTTGGGTGGAGAGGCTATTCGGCTATGACTGGGCACAACAGACAATCGGCTGCTCTGATGCCGCCG
TGTTCCGGCTGTCAGCGCAGGGGCGCCCGGTTCTTTTTGTCAAGACCGACCTGTCCGGTGCCCTGAATGA
ACTGCAAGACGAGGCAGCGCGGCTATCGTGGCTGGCCACGACGGGCGTTCCTTGCGCAGCTGTGCTCGAC
GTTGTCACTGAAGCGGGAAGGGACTGGCTGCTATTGGGCGAAGTGCCGGGGCAGGATCTCCTGTCATCTC
ACCTTGCTCCTGCCGAGAAAGTATCCATCATGGCTGATGCAATGCGGCGGCTGCATACGCTTGATCCGGC
TACCTGCCCATTCGACCACCAAGCGAAACATCGCATCGAGCGAGCACGTACTCGGATGGAAGCCGGTCTT
GTCGATCAGGATGATCTGGACGAAGAGCATCAGGGGCTCGCGCCAGCCGAACTGTTCGCCAGGCTCAAGG
CGAGCATGCCCGACGGCGAGGATCTCGTCGTGACCCATGGCGATGCCTGCTTGCCGAATATCATGGTGGA
AAATGGCCGCTTTTCTGGATTCATCGACTGTGGCCGGCTGGGTGTGGCGGACCGCTATCAGGACATAGCG
TTGGCTACCCGTGATATTGCTGAAGAGCTTGGCGGCGAATGGGCTGACCGCTTCCTCGTGCTTTACGGTA
TCGCCGCTCCCGATTCGCAGCGCATCGCCTTCTATCGCCTTCTTGACGAGTTCTTCTGAGCGGGACTCTG
GGGTTCGAAATGACCGACCAAGCGACGCCCAACCTGCCATCACGAGATTTCGATTCCACCGCCGCCTTCT
ATGAAAGGTTGGGCTTCGGAATCGTTTTCCGGGACGCCGGCTGGATGATCCTCCAGCGCGGGGATCTCAT
GCTGGAGTTCTTCGCCCACCCTAGGGGGAGGCTAACTGAAACACGGAAGGAGACAATACCGGAAGGAACC
CGCGCTATGACGGCAATAAAAAGACAGAATAAAACGCACGGTGTTGGGTCGTTTGTTCATAAACGCGGGG
TTCGGTCCCAGGGCTGGCACTCTGTCGATACCCCACCGAGACCCCATTGGGGCCAATACGCCCGCGTTTC
TTCCTTTTCCCCACCCCACCCCCCAAGTTCGGGTGAAGGCCCAGGGCTCGCAGCCAACGTCGGGGCGGCA
GGCCCTGCCATAGCCTCAGGTTACTCATATATACTTTAGATTGATTTAAAACTTCATTTTTAATTTAAAA
GGATCTAGGTGAAGATCCTTTTTGATAATCTCATGACCAAAATCCCTTAACGTGAGTTTTCGTTCCACTG
AGCGTCAGACCCCGTAGAAAAGATCAAAGGATCTTCTTGAGATCCTTTTTTTCTGCGCGTAATCTGCTGC
TTGCAAACAAAAAAACCACCGCTACCAGCGGTGGTTTGTTTGCCGGATCAAGAGCTACCAACTCTTTTTC
CGAAGGTAACTGGCTTCAGCAGAGCGCAGATACCAAATACTGTTCTTCTAGTGTAGCCGTAGTTAGGCCA
CCACTTCAAGAACTCTGTAGCACCGCCTACATACCTCGCTCTGCTAATCCTGTTACCAGTGGCTGCTGCC
AGTGGCGATAAGTCGTGTCTTACCGGGTTGGACTCAAGACGATAGTTACCGGATAAGGCGCAGCGGTCGG
GCTGAACGGGGGGTTCGTGCACACAGCCCAGCTTGGAGCGAACGACCTACACCGAACTGAGATACCTACA
GCGTGAGCTATGAGAAAGCGCCACGCTTCCCGAAGGGAGAAAGGCGGACAGGTATCCGGTAAGCGGCAGG
GTCGGAACAGGAGAGCGCACGAGGGAGCTTCCAGGGGGAAACGCCTGGTATCTTTATAGTCCTGTCGGGT
TTCGCCACCTCTGACTTGAGCGTCGATTTTTGTGATGCTCGTCAGGGGGGCGGAGCCTATGGAAAAACGC
CAGCAACGCGGCCTTTTTACGGTTCCTGGCCTTTTGCTGGCCTTTTGCTCACATGTTCTTTCCTGCGTTA
TCCCCTGATTCTGTGGATAACCGTATTACCGCCATGCATTAGTTATTAATAGTAATCAATTACGGGGTCA
TTAGTTCATAGCCCATATATGGAGTTCCGCGTTACATAACTTACGGTAAATGGCCCGCCTGGCTGACCGC
CCAACGACCCCCGCCCATTGACGTCAATAATGACGTATGTTCCCATAGTAACGCCAATAGGGACTTTCCA
TTGACGTCAATGGGTGGAGTATTTACGGTAAACTGCCCACTTGGCAGTACATCAAGTGTATCATATGCCA
AGTACGCCCCCTATTGACGTCAATGACGGTAAATGGCCCGCCTGGCATTATGCCCAGTACATGACCTTAT
GGGACTTTCCTACTTGGCAGTACATCTACGTATTAGTCATCGCTATTACCATG
Features (pLannotate 1.2.2; 16 found; start..end, strand, type, name):
      1..204     +  promoter       CMV promoter: human cytomegalovirus (CMV) immediate early promoter
    227..270     +  misc_feature   MCS (fragment): multiple cloning site
    273..2846    +  CDS            KCNB1: KCNB1_HUMAN - Experimental evidence at protein level: Swiss-Prot protein existence level 1. Voltage-gated potassium channel that mediates transmembrane potassium transport in excitable membranes, primarily in the brain, but also in the pancreas and cardiovascular system. Contributes to the regulation of the action potential (AP) repolarization, duration and frequency of repetitive AP firing in neurons, muscle cells and endocrine cells and plays a role in homeostatic attenuation of electrical excitability throughout the brain (PubMed:23161216). Plays also a role in the regulation of exocytosis
   2847..2875    +  misc_feature   MCS (fragment): multiple cloning site
   2883..3602    +  CDS            EGFP: the original enhanced GFP (Yang et al., 1996) mammalian codon-optimized
   3619..3702    +  CDS            large T antigen (fragment): large T antigen from SV40 (simian virus 40)
   3725..3846    +  polyA_signal   SV40 poly(A) signal: SV40 polyadenylation signal
   3880..4308    -  rep_origin     f1 ori (sequence partly withheld): f1 bacteriophage origin of replication; arrow indicates direction of (+) strand synthesis
   4335..4439    +  promoter       AmpR promoter: bla
   4441..4798    +  promoter       SV40 promoter: SV40 enhancer and early promoter
   4833..5627    +  CDS            NeoR/KanR: aminoglycoside phosphotransferase from Tn5; aph(3')-II (or nptII); confers resistance to neomycin, kanamycin, and G418 (Geneticin®)
   5648..5800    +  CDS            ble (fragment): BLE_KLEPN - Experimental evidence at protein level: Swiss-Prot protein existence level 1. Binding protein with a strong affinity to the bleomycin family of antibiotics. Binds to CL990; an antimitotic-antibiotic compound. From Klebsiella pneumoniae.
   5859..5906    +  polyA_signal   HSV TK poly(A) signal: herpes simplex virus thymidine kinase polyadenylation signal (Cole and Stacy, 1985)
   5997..6013    -  polyA_signal   bGH poly(A) signal (fragment): bovine growth hormone polyadenylation signal
   6235..6823    +  rep_origin     ori: high-copy-number ColE1/pMB1/pBR322/pUC origin of replication
   6998..7301    +  enhancer       CMV enhancer: human cytomegalovirus immediate early enhancer
