[The description below was written by a language model from this plasmid's Addgene catalogue record and pLannotate feature annotations shown in this document.]
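Description:
hC73M-pEGFP-N1 is a mammalian expression plasmid built on the Clontech pEGFP-N1 backbone that produces a human KCNB1 (Kv2.1) voltage-gated potassium channel carrying a cysteine-to-methionine substitution at position 73, fused at its C terminus to EGFP. In the 7,301-nt sequenced record, the CMV enhancer and immediate early promoter (split across the numbering origin of the circular map) drive the KCNB1 coding sequence. This is followed by a short remnant of the multiple cloning site and then the EGFP open reading frame, with the SV40 polyadenylation signal terminating the transcript. The restriction sites used for cloning are not recorded. The C73M change itself is stated in the catalogue entry; the feature table simply annotates the insert as human KCNB1.

The plasmid is propagated in E. coli at high copy from a pUC-type ColE1 origin and also carries an f1 origin for single-stranded DNA production. A single Tn5 aminoglycoside phosphotransferase gene (NeoR/KanR) serves both hosts. A bacterial bla-type promoter expresses it for kanamycin selection in bacteria, and the adjacent SV40 enhancer/early promoter, paired with the HSV TK polyadenylation signal, expresses it for G418 selection of stable mammalian transfectants. The small annotated fragments of SV40 large T antigen, ble and the bGH poly(A) signal are most likely backbone remnants or partial homology matches rather than functional elements.

The stated purpose is expression of the C73M channel in mammalian cells for imaging, with the EGFP fusion allowing the mutant Kv2.1 protein's expression and subcellular distribution to be followed by fluorescence. The record does not state the functional rationale for the mutation.
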