Addgene plasmid #111535: hC73M-pEGFP-N1
Purpose: Expresses human KCNB1 C73M in mammalian cells for imaging
Depositing lab: Federico Sesti. Depositing organization: Rutgers, The State University of New Jersey.
Backbone
  Vector backbone: peGFP-N1
  Backbone manufacturer: Clontech
  Vector type: Mammalian Expression
  Selectable markers: Neomycin (select with G418)
Growth in bacteria
  Bacterial resistance: Kanamycin, 50 μg/mL
  Growth temperature: 37°C
  Growth strain: DH5alpha
  Copy number: High Copy
Gene/Insert
  Gene/Insert name: human C73M-Kv2.1 (alt name: KCNB1)
  Species: H. sapiens (human)
  Mutation: C73M
  Entrez Gene: KCNB1 (a.k.a. DRK1, Kv2.1)
  Promoter: CMV
  Tag / fusion protein: EGFP (C terminal on insert)
  Cloning method: Restriction Enzyme; 5′ cloning site Unknown (unknown if destroyed); 3′ cloning site Unknown (unknown if destroyed)
Terms and licenses: Academic/Nonprofit Terms; Industry Terms: Not Available to Industry
How to cite: hC73M-pEGFP-N1 was a gift from Federico Sesti (Addgene plasmid # 111535 ; http://n2t.net/addgene:111535 ; RRID:Addgene_111535)
